Addgene plasmid #236584: AiP15567: pAAV-AiE1419m-minBG-mTFP1-WPRE3-BGHpA (Alias: CN5567)
Purpose: AiE1419m is an enhancer sequence, designed to drive AAV-mediated transgene expression in striatal Pvalb-Pthlh neurons
Depositing lab: Jonathan Ting. Depositing organization: Allen Institute. Publication: Enhancer AAV toolbox for accessing and perturbing striatal cell types and circuits. Hunker AC, Wirthlin ME, Gill G, Johansen NJ, Hooper M, Omstead V, Vargas S, Lerma MN, Taskin N, Weed N, Laird WD, Bishaw YM, Bendrick JL, Gore BB, Ben-Simon Y, Opitz-Araya X, Martinez RA, Way SW, Thyagarajan B, Otto S, Sanchez REA, Alexander JR, Amaya A, Amster A, Arbuckle J, Ayala A, Baker PM, Barcelli T, Barta S, Bertagnolli D, Bielstein C, Bishwakarma P, Bowlus J, Boyer G, Brouner K, Casian B, Casper T, Chakka AB, Chakrabarty R, Chong P, Clark M, Colbert K, Daniel S, Dawe T, Departee M, DiValentin P, Donadio NP, Dotson NI, Dwivedi D, Egdorf T, Fliss T, Gary A, Goldy J, Grasso C, Groce EL, Gudsnuk K, Han W, Haradon Z, Hastings S, Helback O, Ho WV, Huang C, Johnson T, Jones DL, Juneau Z, Kenney J, Leibly M, Li S, Liang E, Loeffler H, Lusk NA, Madigan Z, Malloy J, Malone J, McCue R, Melchor J, Mich JK, Moosman S, Morin E, Naidoo R, Newman D, Ngo K, Nguyen K, Oster AL, Ouellette B, Oyama AA, Pena N, Pham T, Phillips E, Pom C, Potekhina L, Ransford S, Ray PL, Reding M, Rette DF, Reynoldson C, Rimorin C, Sigler AR, Rocha DB, Ronellenfitch K, Ruiz A, Sawyer L, Sevigny JP, Shapovalova NV, Shepard N, Shulga L, Soliman S, Staats B, Taormina MJ, Tieu M, Wang Y, Wilkes J, Wood T, Zhou T, Williford A, Dee N, Mollenkopf T, Ng L, Esposito L, Kalmbach BE, Yao S, Ariza J, Collman F, Mufti S, Smith K, Waters J, Ersing I, Patrick M, Zeng H, Lein ES, Kojima Y, Horwitz G, Owen SF, Levi BP, Daigle TL, Tasic B, Bakken TE, Ting JT. Neuron. 2025 May 21;113(10):1507-1524.e17. doi: 10.1016/j.neuron.2025.04.035. PubMed 40403704.
Backbone
  Vector backbone: pAAV
  Vector type: AAV
Growth in bacteria
  Bacterial resistance: Ampicillin, 100 μg/mL
  Growth temperature: 30°C
  Growth strain: NEB Stable
  Copy number: Unknown
Gene/Insert
  Gene/Insert name: AiE1419m-minBG-mTFP1
Terms and licenses: Academic/Nonprofit Terms; Industry Terms: Not Available to Industry
How to cite: AiP15567: pAAV-AiE1419m-minBG-mTFP1-WPRE3-BGHpA (Alias: CN5567) was a gift from Jonathan Ting (Addgene plasmid # 236584 ; http://n2t.net/addgene:236584 ; RRID:Addgene_236584)
