[The description below was written by a language model from this plasmid's Addgene catalogue record and pLannotate feature annotations shown in this document.]
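Description:
pAAV-AiE1419m-minBG-mTFP1-WPRE3-BGHpA (alias CN5567) is an AAV transfer plasmid of about 4.7 kb, built on a pAAV backbone and intended for packaging recombinant adeno-associated virus that reports enhancer activity in the brain. It is maintained in bacteria through a high-copy ColE1/pUC-type origin and selected with ampicillin via the AmpR (β-lactamase) gene under its own promoter. An f1 phage origin and short remnants of pBR322 bom and rop sequences are also present in the backbone. AAV2 inverted terminal repeats flank the expression cassette. One is annotated as a full ITR downstream of the polyadenylation signal, while the upstream one is detected only as two short fragments, which is common for automated annotation of these structured repeats. The ITRs supply the signals for genome replication and encapsidation when rep, cap and helper functions are provided in trans.

The payload places the AiE1419m enhancer upstream of a minimal beta-globin promoter (minBG). The minimal promoter is intended to have little activity on its own, so expression depends on the cell-type specificity of the enhancer. Neither the enhancer nor minBG is picked up in the feature table, but the unannotated stretch between the upstream ITR and the reporter is where the construct name places them. This pair drives mTFP1, a mammalian codon-optimized monomeric teal fluorescent protein. It is followed by WPRE3, a shortened woodchuck hepatitis virus posttranscriptional element (annotated as two WPRE fragments) that boosts transcript expression while saving packaging space, and then by the bovine growth hormone polyadenylation signal. According to the record, AiE1419m was designed to direct AAV-mediated transgene expression to striatal Pvalb-Pthlh neurons, so this construct serves as a fluorescent labelling vector for that population, part of a larger enhancer AAV toolbox for striatal cell types.
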