Features (pLannotate 1.2.2; 14 found; start..end, strand, type, name):
    395..1105    +  CDS            mTFP1: monomeric teal (cyan) fluorescent protein (Ai et al., 2006) mammalian codon-optimized
   1139..1296    +  misc_feature   WPRE (fragment): woodchuck hepatitis virus posttranscriptional regulatory element
   1302..1382    +  misc_feature   WPRE (fragment): woodchuck hepatitis virus posttranscriptional regulatory element
   1399..1510    +  polyA_signal   bGH poly(A) signal: bovine growth hormone polyadenylation signal
   1628..1768    +  repeat_region  AAV2 ITR: inverted terminal repeat of adeno-associated virus serotype 2 inverted
   1773..1824    -  misc_feature   bom (fragment): basis of mobility region from pBR322
   1843..2298    +  rep_origin     f1 ori (sequence partly withheld): f1 bacteriophage origin of replication; arrow indicates direction of (+) strand synthesis
   2299..2348    -  misc_feature   bom (fragment): basis of mobility region from pBR322
   2450..2485    -  CDS            rop (fragment): Rop protein, which maintains plasmids at low copy number; rop
   2580..2684    +  promoter       AmpR promoter: bla
   2685..3545    +  CDS            AmpR: β-lactamase; bla; confers resistance to ampicillin, carbenicillin, and related antibiotics
   3716..4304    +  rep_origin     ori: high-copy-number ColE1/pMB1/pBR322/pUC origin of replication
   4377..4404    +  repeat_region  AAV2 ITR (fragment): inverted terminal repeat of adeno-associated virus serotype 2 inverted
   4433..4460    +  repeat_region  AAV2 ITR (fragment): inverted terminal repeat of adeno-associated virus serotype 2 inverted
>Addgene plasmid #236584 | AiP15567: pAAV-AiE1419m-minBG-mTFP1-WPRE3-BGHpA (Alias: CN5567) | addgene full sequence | sequence record 472514 | Addgene NGS Result
TGCTCTCAAATCCGCTCTATAAAGTAGGAAGTGTGCTGAGTACCAGGCCATCCATACTGACAACCACAGC
AGATCCACCGCCAAGCATTTTTATTGTTGCGGCAGATGGTGGCCTGATTGTGAAGCGTCCCAGAGCAAGG
GTGCCCTTCAACATTGGAAATTAATAGCTAAGCTACTCATCTCCCTTCAAATCAGAGGCAATGTCAGGCT
CCGAGACAACCTTCAGGGTAGTTTAACTGAGTCCGGAAGCTGCCAGAGCAGGACCCATGTGGGCCAGCCA
CTGTCCCTCTTTCTGTAGCTGACTGGAGCTCGGGCTGGGCATAAAAGTCAGGGCAGAGCCATCTATTGCT
TACATTTGCTTCTGGGATCCAGATCTTTCGAAGCTAGCGCCACCATGGTGAGCAAGGGCGAGGAGACCAC
AATGGGCGTAATCAAGCCCGACATGAAGATCAAGCTGAAGATGGAGGGCAACGTGAATGGCCACGCCTTC
GTGATCGAGGGCGAGGGCGAGGGCAAGCCCTACGACGGCACCAACACCATCAACCTGGAGGTGAAGGAGG
GAGCCCCCCTGCCCTTCTCCTACGACATTCTGACCACCGCGTTCGCCTACGGCAACAGGGCCTTCACCAA
GTACCCCGACGACATCCCCAACTACTTCAAGCAGTCCTTCCCCGAGGGCTACTCTTGGGAGCGCACCATG
ACCTTCGAGGACAAGGGCATCGTGAAGGTGAAGTCCGACATCTCCATGGAGGAGGACTCCTTCATCTACG
AGATACACCTCAAGGGCGAGAACTTCCCCCCCAACGGCCCCGTGATGCAGAAGAAGACCACCGGCTGGGA
CGCCTCCACCGAGAGGATGTACGTGCGCGACGGCGTGCTGAAGGGCGACGTCAAGCACAAGCTGCTGCTG
GAGGGCGGCGGCCACCACCGCGTTGACTTCAAGACCATCTACAGGGCCAAGAAGGCGGTGAAGCTGCCCG
ACTATCACTTTGTGGACCACCGCATCGAGATCCTGAACCACGACAAGGACTACAACAAGGTGACCGTTTA
CGAGAGCGCCGTGGCCCGCAACTCCACCGACGGCATGGACGAGCTGTACAAGTAATGAGGCGCGCCGCGG
CCGCGAATTCGATATCATAATCAACCTCTGGATTACAAAATTTGTGAAAGATTGACTGGTATTCTTAACT
ATGTTGCTCCTTTTACGCTATGTGGATACGCTGCTTTAATGCCTTTGTATCATGCTATTGCTTCCCGTAT
GGCTTTCATTTTCTCCTCCTTGTATAAATCCTGGTTAGTTCTTGCCACGGCGGAACTCATCGCCGCCTGC
CTTGCCCGCTGCTGGACAGGGGCTCGGCTGTTGGGCACTGACAATTCCGTGGCTCGAGAGATCTTCGACT
GTGCCTTCTAGTTGCCAGCCATCTGTTGTTTGCCCCTCCCCCGTGCCTTCCTTGACCCTGGAAGGTGCCA
CTCCCACTGTCCTTTCCTAATAAAATGAGGAAATTGCATCGCATTGTCTGAGTAGGTGTCATTCTATTCT
GGGGGGTGGGGTGGGGCAGGACAGCAAGGGGGAGGATTGGGAAGACAATAGCAGGCATGAGATCTCACGT
GCGGACCGAGCGGCCGCAGGAACCCCTAGTGATGGAGTTGGCCACTCCCTCTCTGCGCGCTCGCTCGCTC
ACTGAGGCCGGGCGACCAAAGGTCGCCCGACGCCCGGGCTTTGCCCGGGCGGCCTCAGTGAGCGAGCGAG
CGCGCAGCTGCCTGCAGGGGCGCCTGATGCGGTATTTTCTCCTTACGCATCTGTGCGGTATTTCACACCG
CATA
[95 nt withheld, positions 1825-1919]
T
[46 nt withheld, positions 1921-1966]
C
[141 nt withheld, positions 1968-2108]
CCTTTGACGTTGGAGTCCACGTTCTTT
[37 nt withheld, positions 2136-2172]
ACTCTATCTCGGGCTATTCTTTTGATTTATAAGGGATTTTGCCGATTTCGGTCTATTGGTTAAAAAATGA
GCTGATTTAACAAAAATTTAACGCGAATTTTAACAAAATATTAACGTTTACAATTTTATGGTGCACTCTC
AGTACAATCTGCTCTGATGCCGCATAGTTAAGCCAGCCCCGACACCCGCCAACACCCGCTGACGCGCCCT
GACGGGCTTGTCTGCTCCCGGCATCCGCTTACAGACAAGCTGTGACCGTCTCCGGGAGCTGCATGTGTCA
GAGGTTTTCACCGTCATCACCGAAACGCGCGAGACGAAAGGGCCTCGTGATACGCCTATTTTTATAGGTT
AATGTCATGATAATAATGGTTTCTTAGACGTCAGGTGGCACTTTTCGGGGAAATGTGCGCGGAACCCCTA
TTTGTTTATTTTTCTAAATACATTCAAATATGTATCCGCTCATGAGACAATAACCCTGATAAATGCTTCA
ATAATATTGAAAAAGGAAGAGTATGAGTATTCAACATTTCCGTGTCGCCCTTATTCCCTTTTTTGCGGCA
TTTTGCCTTCCTGTTTTTGCTCACCCAGAAACGCTGGTGAAAGTAAAAGATGCTGAAGATCAGTTGGGTG
CACGAGTGGGTTACATCGAACTGGATCTCAACAGCGGTAAGATCCTTGAGAGTTTTCGCCCCGAAGAACG
TTTTCCAATGATGAGCACTTTTAAAGTTCTGCTATGTGGCGCGGTATTATCCCGTATTGACGCCGGGCAA
GAGCAACTCGGTCGCCGCATACACTATTCTCAGAATGACTTGGTTGAGTACTCACCAGTCACAGAAAAGC
ATCTTACGGATGGCATGACAGTAAGAGAATTATGCAGTGCTGCCATAACCATGAGTGATAACACTGCGGC
CAACTTACTTCTGACAACGATCGGAGGACCGAAGGAGCTAACCGCTTTTTTGCACAACATGGGGGATCAT
GTAACTCGCCTTGATCGTTGGGAACCGGAGCTGAATGAAGCCATACCAAACGACGAGCGTGACACCACGA
TGCCTGTAGCAATGGCAACAACGTTGCGCAAACTATTAACTGGCGAACTACTTACTCTAGCTTCCCGGCA
ACAATTAATAGACTGGATGGAGGCGGATAAAGTTGCAGGACCACTTCTGCGCTCGGCCCTTCCGGCTGGC
TGGTTTATTGCTGATAAATCTGGAGCCGGTGAGCGTGGGTCTCGCGGTATCATTGCAGCACTGGGGCCAG
ATGGTAAGCCCTCCCGTATCGTAGTTATCTACACGACGGGGAGTCAGGCAACTATGGATGAACGAAATAG
ACAGATCGCTGAGATAGGTGCCTCACTGATTAAGCATTGGTAACTGTCAGACCAAGTTTACTCATATATA
CTTTAGATTGATTTAAAACTTCATTTTTAATTTAAAAGGATCTAGGTGAAGATCCTTTTTGATAATCTCA
TGACCAAAATCCCTTAACGTGAGTTTTCGTTCCACTGAGCGTCAGACCCCGTAGAAAAGATCAAAGGATC
TTCTTGAGATCCTTTTTTTCTGCGCGTAATCTGCTGCTTGCAAACAAAAAAACCACCGCTACCAGCGGTG
GTTTGTTTGCCGGATCAAGAGCTACCAACTCTTTTTCCGAAGGTAACTGGCTTCAGCAGAGCGCAGATAC
CAAATACTGTTCTTCTAGTGTAGCCGTAGTTAGGCCACCACTTCAAGAACTCTGTAGCACCGCCTACATA
CCTCGCTCTGCTAATCCTGTTACCAGTGGCTGCTGCCAGTGGCGATAAGTCGTGTCTTACCGGGTTGGAC
TCAAGACGATAGTTACCGGATAAGGCGCAGCGGTCGGGCTGAACGGGGGGTTCGTGCACACAGCCCAGCT
TGGAGCGAACGACCTACACCGAACTGAGATACCTACAGCGTGAGCTATGAGAAAGCGCCACGCTTCCCGA
AGGGAGAAAGGCGGACAGGTATCCGGTAAGCGGCAGGGTCGGAACAGGAGAGCGCACGAGGGAGCTTCCA
GGGGGAAACGCCTGGTATCTTTATAGTCCTGTCGGGTTTCGCCACCTCTGACTTGAGCGTCGATTTTTGT
GATGCTCGTCAGGGGGGCGGAGCCTATGGAAAAACGCCAGCAACGCGGCCTTTTTACGGTTCCTGGCCTT
TTGCTGGCCTTTTGCTCACATGTCCTGCAGGCAGCTGCGCGCTCGCTCGCTCACTGAGGCCGCCCGGGCG
TCGGGCGACCTTTGGTCGCCCGGCCTCAGTGAGCGAGCGAGCGCGCAGAGAGGGAGTGGCCAACTCCATC
ACTAGGGGTTCCTGCGGCCGCACGCGTAACTTGACAGTGGTGGGCAAAAGTAAAACTTGAAAGACAAAAC
TTGGAAGTGCTGGAACTGTAACTCCAGAGGTCTCTGAGAGAGCCTGGCTTCGAGAACTCTTTAACTCCCT
CTTCTCAGCCTCTGAGCAGCAAACCCAGCACAGCTGTTCTCGCTGTAAAGGGCAGCTATGCAGGGCAGAG
TTCCCAGAAGGCTTCTA
